>Addgene plasmid #80280 | pFUPI AoT5Cyp | addgene full sequence | sequence record 158494 | Addgene assembled full plasmid sequence
GTCGACGGATCGGGAGATCTCCCGATCCCCTATGGTGCACTCTCAGTACAATCTGCTCTGATGCCGCATA
GTTAAGCCAGTATCTGCTCCCTGCTTGTGTGTTGGAGGTCGCTGAGTAGTGCGCGAGCAAAATTTAAGCT
ACAACAAGGCAAGGCTTGACCGACAATTGCATGAAGAATCTGCTTAGGGTTAGGCGTTTTGCGCTGCTTC
GCGATGTACGGGCCAGATATACGCGTTGACATTGATTATTGACTAGTTATTAATAGTAATCAATTACGGG
GTCATTAGTTCATAGCCCATATATGGAGTTCCGCGTTACATAACTTACGGTAAATGGCCCGCCTGGCTGA
CCGCCCAACGACCCCCGCCCATTGACGTCAATAATGACGTATGTTCCCATAGTAACGCCAATAGGGACTT
TCCATTGACGTCAATGGGTGGAGTATTTACGGTAAACTGCCCACTTGGCAGTACATCAAGTGTATCATAT
GCCAAGTACGCCCCCTATTGACGTCAATGACGGTAAATGGCCCGCCTGGCATTATGCCCAGTACATGACC
TTATGGGACTTTCCTACTTGGCAGTACATCTACGTATTAGTCATCGCTATTACCATGGTGATGCGGTTTT
GGCAGTACATCAATGGGCGTGGATAGCGGTTTGACTCACGGGGATTTCCAAGTCTCCACCCCATTGACGT
CAATGGGAGTTTGTTTTGGCACCAAAATCAACGGGACTTTCCAAAATGTCGTAACAACTCCGCCCCATTG
ACGCAAATGGGCGGTAGGCGTGTACGGTGGGAGGTCTATATAAGCAGCGCGTTTTGCCTGTACTGGGTCT
CTCTGGTTAGACCAGATCTGAGCCTGGGAGCTCTCTGGCTAACTAGGGAACCCACTGCTTAAGCCTCAAT
AAAGCTTGCCTTGAGTGCTTCAAGTAGTGTGTGCCCGTCTGTTGTGTGACTCTGGTAACTAGAGATCCCT
CAGACCCTTTTAGTCAGTGTGGAAAATCTCTAGCAGTGGCGCCCGAACAGGGACTTGAAAGCGAAAGGGA
AACCAGAGGAGCTCTCTCGACGCAGGACTCGGCTTGCTGAAGCGCGCACGGCAAGAGGCGAGGGGCGGCG
ACTGGTGAGTACGCCAAAAATTTTGACTAGCGGAGGCTAGAAGGAGAGAGATGGGTGCGAGAGCGTCAGT
ATTAAGCGGGGGAGAATTAGATCGCGATGGGAAAAAATTCGGTTAAGGCCAGGGGGAAAGAAAAAATATA
AATTAAAACATATAGTATGGGCAAGCAGGGAGCTAGAACGATTCGCAGTTAATCCTGGCCTGTTAGAAAC
ATCAGAAGGCTGTAGACAAATACTGGGACAGCTACAACCATCCCTTCAGACAGGATCAGAAGAACTTAGA
TCATTATATAATACAGTAGCAACCCTCTATTGTGTGCATCAAAGGATAGAGATAAAAGACACCAAGGAAG
CTTTAGACAAGATAGAGGAAGAGCAAAACAAAAGTAAGACCACCGCACAGCAAGCGGCCGCTGATCTTCA
GACCTGGAGGAGGAGATATGAGGGACAATTGGAGAAGTGAATTATATAAATATAAAGTAGTAAAAATTGA
ACCATTAGGAGTAGCACCCACCAAGGCAAAGAGAAGAGTGGTGCAGAGAGAAAAAAGAGCAGTGGGAATA
GGAGCTTTGTTCCTTGGGTTCTTGGGAGCAGCAGGAAGCACTATGGGCGCAGCGTCAATGACGCTGACGG
TACAGGCCAGACAATTATTGTCTGGTATAGTGCAGCAGCAGAACAATTTGCTGAGGGCTATTGAGGCGCA
ACAGCATCTGTTGCAACTCACAGTCTGGGGCATCAAGCAGCTCCAGGCAAGAATCCTGGCTGTGGAAAGA
TACCTAAAGGATCAACAGCTCCTGGGGATTTGGGGTTGCTCTGGAAAACTCATTTGCACCACTGCTGTGC
CTTGGAATGCTAGTTGGAGTAATAAATCTCTGGAACAGATTTGGAATCACACGACCTGGATGGAGTGGGA
CAGAGAAATTAACAATTACACAAGCTTAATACACTCCTTAATTGAAGAATCGCAAAACCAGCAAGAAAAG
AATGAACAAGAATTATTGGAATTAGATAAATGGGCAAGTTTGTGGAATTGGTTTAACATAACAAATTGGC
TGTGGTATATAAAATTATTCATAATGATAGTAGGAGGCTTGGTAGGTTTAAGAATAGTTTTTGCTGTACT
TTCTATAGTGAATAGAGTTAGGCAGGGATATTCACCATTATCGTTTCAGACCCACCTCCCAACCCCGAGG
GGACCCGACAGGCCCGAAGGAATAGAAGAAGAAGGTGGAGAGAGAGACAGAGACAGATCCATTCGATTAG
TGAACGGATCGGCACTGCGTGCGCCAATTCTGCAGACAAATGGCAGTATTCATCCACAATTTTAAAAGAA
AAGGGGGGATTGGGGGGTACAGTGCAGGGGAAAGAATAGTAGACATAATAGCAACAGACATACAAACTAA
AGAATTACAAAAACAAATTACAAAAATTCAAAATTTTCGGGTTTATTACAGGGACAGCAGAGATCCAGTT
TGGTTAATTAAGGGTGCAGCGGCCTCCGCGCCGGGTTTTGGCGCCTCCCGCGGGCGCCCCCCTCCTCACG
GCGAGCGCTGCCACGTCAGACGAAGGGCGCAGGAGCGTTCCTGATCCTTCCGCCCGGACGCTCAGGACAG
CGGCCCGCTGCTCATAAGACTCGGCCTTAGAACCCCAGTATCAGCAGAAGGACATTTTAGGACGGGACTT
GGGTGACTCTAGGGCACTGGTTTTCTTTCCAGAGAGCGGAACAGGCGAGGAAAAGTAGTCCCTTCTCGGC
GATTCTGCGGAGGGATCTCCGTGGGGCGGTGAACGCCGATGATTATATAAGGACGCGCCGGGTGTGGCAC
AGCTAGTTCCGTCGCAGCCGGGATTTGGGTCGCGGTTCTTGTTTGTGGATCGCTGTGATCGTCACTTGGT
GAGTTGCGGGCTGCTGGGCTGGCCGGGGCTTTCGTGGCCGCCGGGCCGCTCGGTGGGACGGAAGCGTGTG
GAGAGACCGCCAAGGGCTGTAGTCTGGGTCCGCGAGCAAGGTTGCCCTGAACTGGGGGTTGGGGGGAGCG
CACAAAATGGCGGCTGTTCCCGAGTCTTGAATGGAAGACGCTTGTAAGGCGGGCTGTGAGGTCGTTGAAA
CAAGGTGGGGGGCATGGTGGGCGGCAAGAACCCAAGGTCTTGAGGCCTTCGCTAATGCGGGAAAGCTCTT
ATTCGGGTGAGATGGGCTGGGGCACCATCTGGGGACCCTGACGTGAAGTTTGTCACTGACTGGAGAACTC
GGGTTTGTCGTCTGGTTGCGGGGGCGGCAGTTATGCGGTGCCGTTGGGCAGTGCACCCGTACCTTTGGGA
GCGCGCGCCTCGTCGTGTCGTGACGTCACCCGTTCTGTTGGCTTATAATGCAGGGTGGGGCCACCTGCCG
GTAGGTGTGCGGTAGGCTTTTCTCCGTCGCAGGACGCAGGGTTCGGGCCTAGGGTAGGCTCTCCTGAATC
GACAGGCGCCGGACCTCTGGTGAGGGGAGGGATAAGTGAGGCGTCAGTTTCTTTGGTCGGTTTTATGTAC
CTATCTTCTTAAGTAGCTGAAGCTCCGGTTTTGAACTATGCGCTCGGGGTTGGCGAGTGTGTTTTGTGAA
GTTTTTTAGGCACCTTTTGAAATGTAATCATTTGGGTCAATATGTAATTTTCAGTGTTAGACTAGTAAAT
TGTCCGCTAAATTCTGGCCGTTTTTGGCTTTTTTGTTAGACGAAGCTTGGGCTGCAGGTCGACTCTAGCT
AGAGCCACCATGACCGAGTACAAGCCCACGGTGCGCCTCGCCACCCGCGACGACGTCCCCAGGGCCGTAC
GCACCCTCGCCGCCGCGTTCGCCGACTACCCCGCCACGCGCCACACCGTCGATCCGGACCGCCACATCGA
GCGGGTCACCGAGCTGCAAGAACTCTTCCTCACGCGCGTCGGGCTCGACATCGGCAAGGTGTGGGTCGCG
GACGACGGCGCCGCGGTGGCGGTCTGGACCACGCCGGAGAGCGTCGAAGCGGGGGCGGTGTTCGCCGAGA
TCGGCCCGCGCATGGCCGAGTTGAGCGGTTCCCGGCTGGCCGCGCAGCAACAGATGGAAGGCCTCCTGGC
GCCGCACCGGCCCAAGGAGCCCGCGTGGTTCCTGGCCACCGTCGGCGTCTCGCCCGACCACCAGGGCAAG
GGTCTGGGCAGCGCCGTCGTGCTCCCCGGAGTGGAGGCGGCCGAGCGCGCCGGGGTGCCCGCCTTCCTGG
AGACCTCCGCGCCCCGCAACCTCCCCTTCTACGAGCGGCTCGGCTTCACCGTCACCGCCGACGTCGAGGT
GCCCGAAGGACCGCGCACCTGGTGCATGACCCGCAAGCCCGGTGCCTGAGAATTCCGCCCCTCTCCCTCC
CCCCCCCCTAACGTTACTGGCCGAAGCCGCTTGGAATAAGGCCGGTGTGCGTTTGTCTATATGTTATTTT
CCACCATATTGCCGTCTTTTGGCAATGTGAGGGCCCGGAAACCTGGTCCTGTCTTCTTGACGAGCATTCC
TAGGGGTCTTTCCCCTCTCGCCAAAGGAATGCAAGGTCTGTTGAATGTCGTGAAGGAAGCAGTTCCTCTG
GAAGCTTCTTGAAGACAAACAACGTCTGTAGCGACCCTTTGCAGGCAGCGGAACCCCCCACCTGGCGACA
GGTGCCTCTGCGGCCAAAAGCCACGTGTATAAGATACACCTGCAAAGGCGGCACAACCCCAGTGCCACGT
TGTGAGTTGGATAGTTGTGGAAAGAGTCAAATGGCTCTCCTCAAGCGTATTCAACAAGGGGCTGAAGGAT
GCCCAGAAGGTACCCCATTGTATGGGATCTGATCTGGGGCCTCGGTGCACATGCTTTACATGTGTTTAGT
CGAGGTTAAAAAAACGTCTAGGCCCCCCGAACCACGGGGACGTGGTTTTCCTTTGAAAAACACGATGATA
ACCGGTGGTCTAGAATGGCTTCCAGAATCCTGGTCAATATAAAGGAGGAGGTGACCTGCCCCATCTGCCT
GGAACTCCTGACAGAACCCCTGAGCCTGGACTGTGGCCATAGCTTCTGCCAAGCATGCATCACTGCAAAT
CACAAAAAGTCTATGCCACACCAAGGAGAGAGAAGCTGCCCTTTGTGCCGGATCAGTTACTCGTCTGAGA
ACCTGCGGCCTAATCGGCATTTGGTCAACATAGTGGAGAGGCTCAGGGAGGTCATGCTGAGCCCAGAGGA
GGGGCAGAAGGTTGATCACTGTGCACACCATGGAGAGAAACTTGTACTCTTCTGTCAGCAGGATGGAAAT
GTCATTTGCTGGCTTTGTGAGCGGTCTCAAGAACACCGTGGGCACCAGACATTCCTTGTGGAGGAGGTTG
CACAGAAATACCGAGAAAAGCTCCAGGTAGCTCTGGAGATGATGAGGCAGAAGCAGAAGGATGCTGAAAA
GTTGGAAGCTGACGTCAGAGAAGAGCAAGCTTCCTGGAAGATTCAAATACAAAATGACAAAACCAACATC
ATGGCAGAGTTTAAAAAACGGAGAGACATCCTGGACTGTGAGGAGAGCAAAGAGTTGCAAAACCTGGAGA
AGGAGGAGAAAAACATTCTGAAAAGACTTGTACAGTCTGAAAATGACATGGTGCTGCAGACCCAGTCCGT
GAGAGTGCTCATCTCAGATCTGGAGCATCGCCTGCAGGGGTCAGTGATGGAGCTGTTACAGGGTGTGGAT
GGTGTCATAAAAAGGATTGAGAAAGTGACTTTGCAGAATCCAAAAACCTTTCTTAATGAAAAAAGGAGAA
TATTTCAAACTCCTGATCTGAAAGGAACACTACAAGTGTTTAAAGAGCCGACAGAAGTCCAACGCTACTG
GGACGCCGCCGCCTGGGACCTTGTAGCATCAGCCATGGTCAATCCTACTGTGTTCTTCGACATTGCCGTC
GATGGCGAGCCCTTGGGCCGCGTCTCCTTCGAGCTGTTTGCAGACAAGGTTCCAAAGACAGCAGAAAACT
TTCGTGCTCTGAGCACTGGAGAGAAAGGATTTGGTTATAAGGGTTCCTGCTTTCACAGAATTATTCCAGG
GTTTATGTGTCAGGGTGGTGACTTCACACGCCATAATGGCACTGGTGGCAAGTCCATCTACGGGGAGAAA
TTTGATGATGAGAACTTCATCCTAAAGCATACAGGTCCCGGTATCTTGTCCATGGCAAATGCTGGACCCA
ACACAAACGGTTCCCAGTTTTTCATCTGCACTGCCAAGACTGAGTGGTTGGATGGCAAGCATGTGGTCTT
TGGCAAGGTGAAAGAAGGCATGAATGTTGTGGAGGCCATGGAGCGCTTTGGGTGCAGGTATGGCAAGACC
AGCAAAAAGATCACCATTGCTGACTGTGGACAACTTTAAGGATCCGTTAACGGCGCGCCGAATTCGATAT
CAAGCTTATCGATAATCAACCTCTGGATTACAAAATTTGTGAAAGATTGACTGGTATTCTTAACTATGTT
GCTCCTTTTACGCTATGTGGATACGCTGCTTTAATGCCTTTGTATCATGCTATTGCTTCCCGTATGGCTT
TCATTTTCTCCTCCTTGTATAAATCCTGGTTGCTGTCTCTTTATGAGGAGTTGTGGCCCGTTGTCAGGCA
ACGTGGCGTGGTGTGCACTGTGTTTGCTGACGCAACCCCCACTGGTTGGGGCATTGCCACCACCTGTCAG
CTCCTTTCCGGGACTTTCGCTTTCCCCCTCCCTATTGCCACGGCGGAACTCATCGCCGCCTGCCTTGCCC
GCTGCTGGACAGGGGCTCGGCTGTTGGGCACTGACAATTCCGTGGTGTTGTCGGGGAAATCATCGTCCTT
TCCTTGGCTGCTCGCCTGTGTTGCCACCTGGATTCTGCGCGGGACGTCCTTCTGCTACGTCCCTTCGGCC
CTCAATCCAGCGGACCTTCCTTCCCGCGGCCTGCTGCCGGCTCTGCGGCCTCTTCCGCGTCTTCGCCTTC
GCCCTCAGACGAGTCGGATCTCCCTTTGGGCCGCCTCCCCGCATCGATACCGTCGACCTCGAGACCTAGA
AAAACATGGAGCAATCACAAGTAGCAATACAGCAGCTACCAATGCTGATTGTGCCTGGCTAGAAGCACAA
GAGGAGGAGGAGGTGGGTTTTCCAGTCACACCTCAGGTACCTTTAAGACCAATGACTTACAAGGCAGCTG
TAGATCTTAGCCACTTTTTAAAAGAAAAGGGGGGACTGGAAGGGCTAATTCACTCCCAACGAAGACAAGA
TATCCTTGATCTGTGGATCTACCACACACAAGGCTACTTCCCTGATTGGCAGAACTACACACCAGGGCCA
GGGATCAGATATCCACTGACCTTTGGATGGTGCTACAAGCTAGTACCAGTTGAGCAAGAGAAGGTAGAAG
AAGCCAATGAAGGAGAGAACACCCGCTTGTTACACCCTGTGAGCCTGCATGGGATGGATGACCCGGAGAG
AGAAGTATTAGAGTGGAGGTTTGACAGCCGCCTAGCATTTCATCACATGGCCCGAGAGCTGCATCCGGAC
TGTACTGGGTCTCTCTGGTTAGACCAGATCTGAGCCTGGGAGCTCTCTGGCTAACTAGGGAACCCACTGC
TTAAGCCTCAATAAAGCTTGCCTTGAGTGCTTCAAGTAGTGTGTGCCCGTCTGTTGTGTGACTCTGGTAA
CTAGAGATCCCTCAGACCCTTTTAGTCAGTGTGGAAAATCTCTAGCAGGGCCCGTTTAAACCCGCTGATC
AGCCTCGACTGTGCCTTCTAGTTGCCAGCCATCTGTTGTTTGCCCCTCCCCCGTGCCTTCCTTGACCCTG
GAAGGTGCCACTCCCACTGTCCTTTCCTAATAAAATGAGGAAATTGCATCGCATTGTCTGAGTAGGTGTC
ATTCTATTCTGGGGGGTGGGGTGGGGCAGGACAGCAAGGGGGAGGATTGGGAAGACAATAGCAGGCATGC
TGGGGATGCGGTGGGCTCTATGGCTTCTGAGGCGGAAAGAACCAGCTGGGGCTCTAGGGGGTATCCCC
[124 nt withheld, positions 8119-8242]
C
[91 nt withheld, positions 8244-8334]
A
[49 nt withheld, positions 8336-8384]
CCTTTGACGTTGGAGTCCACGTTCTTT
[37 nt withheld, positions 8412-8448]
ACCCTATCTCGGTCTATTCTTTTGATTTATAAGGGATTTTGCCGATTTCGGCCTATTGGTTAAAAAATGA
GCTGATTTAACAAAAATTTAACGCGAATTAATTCTGTGGAATGTGTGTCAGTTAGGGTGTGGAAAGTCCC
CAGGCTCCCCAGCAGGCAGAAGTATGCAAAGCATGCATCTCAATTAGTCAGCAACCAGGTGTGGAAAGTC
CCCAGGCTCCCCAGCAGGCAGAAGTATGCAAAGCATGCATCTCAATTAGTCAGCAACCATAGTCCCGCCC
CTAACTCCGCCCATCCCGCCCCTAACTCCGCCCAGTTCCGCCCATTCTCCGCCCCATGGCTGACTAATTT
TTTTTATTTATGCAGAGGCCGAGGCCGCCTCTGCCTCTGAGCTATTCCAGAAGTAGTGAGGAGGCTTTTT
TGGAGGCCTAGGCTTTTGCAAAAAGCTCCCGGGAGCTTGTATATCCATTTTCGGATCTGATCAGCACGTG
TTGACAATTAATCATCGGCATAGTATATCGGCATAGTATAATACGACAAGGTGAGGAACTAAACCATGGC
CAAGTTGACCAGTGCCGTTCCGGTGCTCACCGCGCGCGACGTCGCCGGAGCGGTCGAGTTCTGGACCGAC
CGGCTCGGGTTCTCCCGGGACTTCGTGGAGGACGACTTCGCCGGTGTGGTCCGGGACGACGTGACCCTGT
TCATCAGCGCGGTCCAGGACCAGGTGGTGCCGGACAACACCCTGGCCTGGGTGTGGGTGCGCGGCCTGGA
CGAGCTGTACGCCGAGTGGTCGGAGGTCGTGTCCACGAACTTCCGGGACGCCTCCGGGCCGGCCATGACC
GAGATCGGCGAGCAGCCGTGGGGGCGGGAGTTCGCCCTGCGCGACCCGGCCGGCAACTGCGTGCACTTCG
TGGCCGAGGAGCAGGACTGACACGTGCTACGAGATTTCGATTCCACCGCCGCCTTCTATGAAAGGTTGGG
CTTCGGAATCGTTTTCCGGGACGCCGGCTGGATGATCCTCCAGCGCGGGGATCTCATGCTGGAGTTCTTC
GCCCACCCCAACTTGTTTATTGCAGCTTATAATGGTTACAAATAAAGCAATAGCATCACAAATTTCACAA
ATAAAGCATTTTTTTCACTGCATTCTAGTTGTGGTTTGTCCAAACTCATCAATGTATCTTATCATGTCTG
TATACCGTCGACCTCTAGCTAGAGCTTGGCGTAATCATGGTCATAGCTGTTTCCTGTGTGAAATTGTTAT
CCGCTCACAATTCCACACAACATACGAGCCGGAAGCATAAAGTGTAAAGCCTGGGGTGCCTAATGAGTGA
GCTAACTCACATTAATTGCGTTGCGCTCACTGCCCGCTTTCCAGTCGGGAAACCTGTCGTGCCAGCTGCA
TTAATGAATCGGCCAACGCGCGGGGAGAGGCGGTTTGCGTATTGGGCGCTCTTCCGCTTCCTCGCTCACT
GACTCGCTGCGCTCGGTCGTTCGGCTGCGGCGAGCGGTATCAGCTCACTCAAAGGCGGTAATACGGTTAT
CCACAGAATCAGGGGATAACGCAGGAAAGAACATGTGAGCAAAAGGCCAGCAAAAGGCCAGGAACCGTAA
AAAGGCCGCGTTGCTGGCGTTTTTCCATAGGCTCCGCCCCCCTGACGAGCATCACAAAAATCGACGCTCA
AGTCAGAGGTGGCGAAACCCGACAGGACTATAAAGATACCAGGCGTTTCCCCCTGGAAGCTCCCTCGTGC
GCTCTCCTGTTCCGACCCTGCCGCTTACCGGATACCTGTCCGCCTTTCTCCCTTCGGGAAGCGTGGCGCT
TTCTCATAGCTCACGCTGTAGGTATCTCAGTTCGGTGTAGGTCGTTCGCTCCAAGCTGGGCTGTGTGCAC
GAACCCCCCGTTCAGCCCGACCGCTGCGCCTTATCCGGTAACTATCGTCTTGAGTCCAACCCGGTAAGAC
ACGACTTATCGCCACTGGCAGCAGCCACTGGTAACAGGATTAGCAGAGCGAGGTATGTAGGCGGTGCTAC
AGAGTTCTTGAAGTGGTGGCCTAACTACGGCTACACTAGAAGAACAGTATTTGGTATCTGCGCTCTGCTG
AAGCCAGTTACCTTCGGAAAAAGAGTTGGTAGCTCTTGATCCGGCAAACAAACCACCGCTGGTAGCGGTG
GTTTTTTTGTTTGCAAGCAGCAGATTACGCGCAGAAAAAAAGGATCTCAAGAAGATCCTTTGATCTTTTC
TACGGGGTCTGACGCTCAGTGGAACGAAAACTCACGTTAAGGGATTTTGGTCATGAGATTATCAAAAAGG
ATCTTCACCTAGATCCTTTTAAATTAAAAATGAAGTTTTAAATCAATCTAAAGTATATATGAGTAAACTT
GGTCTGACAGTTACCAATGCTTAATCAGTGAGGCACCTATCTCAGCGATCTGTCTATTTCGTTCATCCAT
AGTTGCCTGACTCCCCGTCGTGTAGATAACTACGATACGGGAGGGCTTACCATCTGGCCCCAGTGCTGCA
ATGATACCGCGAGACCCACGCTCACCGGCTCCAGATTTATCAGCAATAAACCAGCCAGCCGGAAGGGCCG
AGCGCAGAAGTGGTCCTGCAACTTTATCCGCCTCCATCCAGTCTATTAATTGTTGCCGGGAAGCTAGAGT
AAGTAGTTCGCCAGTTAATAGTTTGCGCAACGTTGTTGCCATTGCTACAGGCATCGTGGTGTCACGCTCG
TCGTTTGGTATGGCTTCATTCAGCTCCGGTTCCCAACGATCAAGGCGAGTTACATGATCCCCCATGTTGT
GCAAAAAAGCGGTTAGCTCCTTCGGTCCTCCGATCGTTGTCAGAAGTAAGTTGGCCGCAGTGTTATCACT
CATGGTTATGGCAGCACTGCATAATTCTCTTACTGTCATGCCATCCGTAAGATGCTTTTCTGTGACTGGT
GAGTACTCAACCAAGTCATTCTGAGAATAGTGTATGCGGCGACCGAGTTGCTCTTGCCCGGCGTCAATAC
GGGATAATACCGCGCCACATAGCAGAACTTTAAAAGTGCTCATCATTGGAAAACGTTCTTCGGGGCGAAA
ACTCTCAAGGATCTTACCGCTGTTGAGATCCAGTTCGATGTAACCCACTCGTGCACCCAACTGATCTTCA
GCATCTTTTACTTTCACCAGCGTTTCTGGGTGAGCAAAAACAGGAAGGCAAAATGCCGCAAAAAAGGGAA
TAAGGGCGACACGGAAATGTTGAATACTCATACTCTTCCTTTTTCAATATTATTGAAGCATTTATCAGGG
TTATTGTCTCATGAGCGGATACATATTTGAATGTATTTAGAAAAATAAACAAATAGGGGTTCCGCGCACA
TTTCCCCGAAAAGTGCCACCTGAC
Features (pLannotate 1.2.2; 33 found; start..end, strand, type, name):
     31..83      -  misc_feature   bom (fragment): basis of mobility region from pBR322
    238..617     +  enhancer       CMV enhancer: human cytomegalovirus immediate early enhancer
    618..817     +  promoter       CMV promoter: human cytomegalovirus (CMV) immediate early promoter
    835..1015    +  LTR            5' LTR (truncated): truncated 5' long terminal repeat (LTR) from HIV-1
   1062..1187    +  misc_feature   HIV-1 Ψ: packaging signal of human immunodeficiency virus type 1
   1171..1534    +  CDS            HIV-1 gag (fragment): gag protein from human immunodeficiency virus 1; gag
   1680..1913    +  misc_feature   RRE: The Rev response element (RRE) of HIV-1 allows for Rev-dependent mRNA export from the nucleus to the cytoplasm.
   2290..2390    +  CDS            Rev (fragment): human immunodeficiency virus 1 (HIV-1) Rev protein; rev; enhances nuclear export of unspliced and incompletely spliced viral mRNAs
   2440..2557    +  misc_feature   cPPT/CTS: central polypurine tract and central termination sequence of HIV-1
   2611..3821    +  promoter       UbC promoter: human ubiquitin C promoter
   3860..4459    +  CDS            PuroR: puromycin N-acetyltransferase; pac from Streptomyces alboniger; confers resistance to puromycin
   4468..5041    +  misc_feature   IRES: internal ribosome entry site (IRES) of the encephalomyocarditis virus (EMCV)
   5055..5951    +  CDS            TRIM5 (fragment): TRIM5_HUMAN - Also known as RNF88. Experimental evidence at protein level: Swiss-Prot protein existence level 1. Capsid-specific restriction factor that prevents infection from non-host-adapted retroviruses. Blocks viral replication early in the life cycle, after viral entry but before reverse transcription. In addition to acting as a capsid-specific restriction factor, also acts as a pattern recognition receptor that activates innate immune signaling in response to the retroviral capsid lattice. Binding to the viral capsid triggers its E3 ubiquitin ligase activity, and in concert with the het
   5985..6476    +  CDS            PPIA: PPIA_BOVIN - Experimental evidence at protein level: Swiss-Prot protein existence level 1. Catalyzes the cis-trans isomerization of proline imidic peptide bonds in oligopeptides (By similarity). Exerts a strong chemotactic effect on leukocytes partly through activation of one of its membrane receptors BSG/CD147, initiating a signaling cascade that culminates in MAPK/ERK activation (By similarity). Activates endothelial cells (ECs) in a proinflammatory manner by stimulating activation of NF-kappa-B and ERK, JNK and p38 MAP-kinases and by inducing expression of adhesion molecules including SELE
   6500..6524    +  misc_feature   MCS (fragment): pBluescript multiple cloning site
   6524..7112    +  misc_feature   WPRE: woodchuck hepatitis virus posttranscriptional regulatory element
   7049..7630    +  CDS            nef (fragment): NEF_HV1H2 - Experimental evidence at protein level: Swiss-Prot protein existence level 1. Extracellular Nef protein targets CD4(+) T-lymphocytes for apoptosis by interacting with CXCR4 surface receptors. From Human immunodeficiency virus type 1 group M subtype B (isolate HXB2) (HIV-1).
   7637..7817    +  LTR            5' LTR (truncated): truncated 5' long terminal repeat (LTR) from HIV-1
   7849..8073    +  polyA_signal   bGH poly(A) signal: bovine growth hormone polyadenylation signal
   8077..8098    +  promoter       SV40 promoter (fragment): SV40 enhancer and early promoter
   8119..8547    +  rep_origin     f1 ori (sequence partly withheld): f1 bacteriophage origin of replication; arrow indicates direction of (+) strand synthesis
   8561..8890    +  promoter       SV40 promoter: SV40 enhancer and early promoter
   8938..8985    +  promoter       EM7 promoter: synthetic bacterial promoter&nbsp
   9004..9378    +  CDS            BleoR: antibiotic-binding protein; Sh ble from Streptoalloteichus hindustanus; confers resistance to bleomycin, phleomycin, and Zeocin™
   9388..9513    +  CDS            ble (fragment): BLE_KLEPN - Experimental evidence at protein level: Swiss-Prot protein existence level 1. Binding protein with a strong affinity to the bleomycin family of antibiotics. Binds to CL990; an antimitotic-antibiotic compound. From Klebsiella pneumoniae.
   9508..9629    +  polyA_signal   SV40 poly(A) signal: SV40 polyadenylation signal
   9700..9722    -  protein_bind   lac operator (fragment): The lac repressor binds to the lac operator to inhibit transcription in E. coli. This inhibition can be relieved by adding lactose or isopropyl-β-D-thiogalactopyranoside (IPTG). lac repressor encoded by lacI
   9726..9756    -  promoter       lac promoter: promoter for the E. coli lac operon
   9771..9792    -  protein_bind   CAP binding site: CAP binding activates transcription in the presence of cAMP. E. coli catabolite activator protein
   9805..9897    -  CDS            lacI (fragment): lac repressor; lacI; The lac repressor binds to the lac operator to inhibit transcription in E. coli. This inhibition can be relieved by adding lactose or isopropyl-β-D-thiogalactopyranoside (IPTG).
  10080..10668   -  rep_origin     ori: high-copy-number ColE1/pMB1/pBR322/pUC origin of replication
  10839..11699   -  CDS            AmpR: β-lactamase; bla; confers resistance to ampicillin, carbenicillin, and related antibiotics
  11700..11804   -  promoter       AmpR promoter: bla
