[The description below was written by a language model from this plasmid's Addgene catalogue record and pLannotate feature annotations shown in this document.]
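Description:
pFUPI AoT5Cyp is an HIV-1-based lentiviral transfer vector for mammalian expression of the owl monkey (Aotus) TRIM5-cyclophilin A fusion protein. It is propagated in E. coli through a high-copy ColE1/pUC-type origin with ampicillin selection (AmpR under its own promoter), and also carries an f1 origin. The backbone additionally contains an SV40/EM7-driven bleomycin/Zeocin resistance cassette with an SV40 poly(A), located outside the viral genome. The catalogue lists a total vector size equal to the insert size (1,475 bp), which is evidently an entry error. The assembled sequence is 11,832 nt, consistent with the stated backbone plus insert.

The viral portion begins with a CMV enhancer/promoter fused to a truncated 5' LTR, which drives Tat-independent transcription of the genomic RNA in packaging cells. This is followed by the Ψ packaging signal with a gag fragment, the Rev response element and the cPPT/CTS. The internal expression unit uses the human ubiquitin C promoter to produce a bicistronic transcript. The puromycin N-acetyltransferase gene comes first, then an EMCV IRES, then the TRIM5 portion joined in frame to a cyclophilin A (PPIA) domain. Puromycin selection therefore enriches for transduced cells that also express the fusion. The annotation tool matched these segments to human TRIM5 and bovine PPIA by homology, whereas the record gives Aotus as the species. A WPRE enhances transcript expression, and a truncated 3' LTR followed by a bGH poly(A) signal closes the cassette.

The fusion pairs the TRIM5 restriction factor with a cyclophilin A domain. The associated publication concerns inhibition of HIV-1 by TRIM5-cyclophilin fusions engineered from human components, so this natural Aotus version was presumably used for stable transduction in such restriction studies.
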