Addgene plasmid #80280: pFUPI AoT5Cyp
Purpose: Expresses Aotus TRIM5 CypA fusion
Depositing lab: Jeremy Luban. Depositing organization: Columbia University. Publication: Potent inhibition of HIV-1 by TRIM5-cyclophilin fusion proteins engineered from human components. Neagu MR, Ziegler P, Pertel T, Strambio-De-Castillia C, Grutter C, Martinetti G, Mazzucchelli L, Grutter M, Manz MG, Luban J. J Clin Invest. 2009 Oct;119(10):3035-47. doi: 10.1172/JCI39354. Epub 2009 Sep 8. PubMed 19741300.
Backbone
  Vector backbone: pFUPI
  Backbone size w/o insert (bp): 10306
  Total vector size (bp): 1475
  Vector type: Mammalian Expression, Lentiviral
  Selectable markers: Puromycin
Growth in bacteria
  Bacterial resistance: Ampicillin, 100 μg/mL
  Growth temperature: 30°C
  Growth strain: NEB Stable
  Copy number: High Copy
Gene/Insert
  Gene/Insert name: TRIM5 CypA fusion
  Species: Aotus monkey
  Insert size (bp): 1475
Terms and licenses: Academic/Nonprofit Terms; Industry Terms: Not Available to Industry
How to cite: pFUPI AoT5Cyp was a gift from Jeremy Luban (Addgene plasmid # 80280 ; http://n2t.net/addgene:80280 ; RRID:Addgene_80280)
