>Addgene plasmid #80280 | pFUPI AoT5Cyp | addgene partial sequence | sequence record 153779 | hUBCpro-F 5'-TGAAGCTCCGGTTTTGAACT-3'
GCGAGTGTGTTTTGTGAAGTTTTTTAGGCACCTTTTGAAATGTAATCATTTGGGTCAATATGTAATTTTC
AGTGTTAGACTAGTAAATTGTCCGCTAAATTCTGGCCGTTTTTGGCTTTTTTGTTAGACGAAGCTTGGGC
TGCAGGTCGACTCTAGCTAGAGCCACCATGACCGAGTACAAGCCCACGGTGCGCCTCGCCACCCGCGACG
ACGTCCCCAGGGCCGTACGCACCCTCGCCGCCGCGTTCGCCGACTACCCCGCCACGCGCCACACCGTCGA
TCCGGACCGCCACATCGAGCGGGTCACCGAGCTGCAAGAACTCTTCCTCACGCGCGTCGGGCTCGACATC
GGCAAGGTGTGGGTCGCGGACGACGGCGCCGCGGTGGCGGTCTGGACCACGCCGGAGAGCGTCGAAGCGG
GGGCGGTGTTCGCCGAGATCGGCCCGCGCATGGCCGAGTTGAGCGGTTCCCGGCTGGCCGCGCAGCAACA
GATGGAAGGCCTCCTGGCGCCGCACCGGCCCAAGGAGCCCGCGTGGTTCCTGGCCACCGTCGGCGTCTCG
CCCGACCACCAGGGCAAGGGTCTGGGCAGCGCCGTCGTGCTCCCCGGAGTGGAGGCGGCCGAGCGCGCCG
GGGTGCCCGCCTTCCTGGAGACCTCCGCGCCCCGCAACCTCCCCTTCTACGAGCGGCTCGGCTTCACCGT
CACCGCCGACGTCGAGGTGCCCGAAGGACCGCGCACCTGGTGCATGACCCGCAAGCCCGGTGCCTGAGAA
TTCCGCCCCTCTCCCTCCCCCCCCCCTAACGTTACTGGCCGAAGCCGCTTGGAATAAGGCCGGTGTGCGT
TTGTCTATATGTTATTTTCCACCATATTGCCGTCTTTT
