>Addgene plasmid #80280 | pFUPI AoT5Cyp | addgene partial sequence | sequence record 153781 | IRES-F 5'-TGGCTCTCCTCAAGCGTATT-3'
GCCCAGAAGGTACCCCATTGTATGGGATCTGATCTGGGGCCTCGGTGCACATGCTTTACATGTGTTTAGT
CGAGGTTAAAAAAACGTCTAGGCCCCCCGAACCACGGGGACGTGGTTTTCCTTTGAAAAACACGATGATA
ACCGGTGGTCTAGAATGGCTTCCAGAATCCTGGTCAATATAAAGGAGGAGGTGACCTGCCCCATCTGCCT
GGAACTCCTGACAGAACCCCTGAGCCTGGACTGTGGCCATAGCTTCTGCCAAGCATGCATCACTGCAAAT
CACAAAAAGTCTATGCCACACCAAGGAGAGAGAAGCTGCCCTTTGTGCCGGATCAGTTACTCGTCTGAGA
ACCTGCGGCCTAATCGGCATTTGGTCAACATAGTGGAGAGGCTCAGGGAGGTCATGCTGAGCCCAGAGGA
GGGGCAGAAGGTTGATCACTGTGCACACCATGGAGAGAAACTTGTACTCTTCTGTCAGCAGGATGGAAAT
GTCATTTGCTGGCTTTGTGAGCGGTCTCAAGAACACCGTGGGCACCAGACATTCCTTGTGGAGGAGGTTG
CACAGAAATACCGAGAAAAGCTCCAGGTAGCTCTGGAGATGATGAGGCAGAAGCAGAAGGATGCTGAAAA
GTTGGAAGCTGACGTCAGAGAAGAGCAAGCTTCCTGGAAGATTCAAATACAAAATGACAAAACCAACATC
ATGGCAGAGTTTAAAAAACGGAGAGACATCCTGGACTGTGAGGAGAGCAAAGAGTTGCAAAACCTGGAGA
AGGAGGAGAAAAACATTCTGAAAAGACTTGTACAGTCTGAAAATGACATGGTGCTGCAGACCCAGTCCGT
GAGAGTGCTCATCTCAGATCTGGAGCATCGCCTGCAGGGGTCAGTGATGGAGCTGTTACAGGGTGTGGAT
GGTGTCATAAAAA
