>Addgene plasmid #80280 | pFUPI AoT5Cyp | addgene partial sequence | sequence record 155862 | WPRE-R 5'-CATAGCGTAAAAGGAGCAACA-3'
AGTCAATCTTTCACAAATTTTGTAATCCAGAGGTTGATTATCGATAAGCTTGATATCGAATTCGGCGCGC
CGTTAACGGATCCTTAAAGTTGTCCACAGTCAGCAATGGTGATCTTTTTGCTGGTCTTGCCATACCTGCA
CCCAAAGCGCTCCATGGCCTCCACAACATTCATGCCTTCTTTCACCTTGCCAAAGACCACATGCTTGCCA
TCCAACCACTCAGTCTTGGCAGTGCAGATGAAAAACTGGGAACCGTTTGTGTTGGGTCCAGCATTTGCCA
TGGACAAGATACCGGGACCTGTATGCTTTAGGATGAAGTTCTCATCATCAAATTTCTCCCCGTAGATGGA
CTTGCCACCAGTGCCATTATGGCGTGTGAAGTCACCACCCTGACACATAAACCCTGGAATAATTCTGTGA
AAGCAGGAACCCTTATAACCAAATCCTTTCTCTCCAGTGCTCAGAGCACGAAAGTTTTCTGCTGTCTTTG
GAACCTTGTCTGCAAACAGCTCGAAGGAGACGCGGCCCAAGGGCTCGCCATCGACGGCAATGTCGAAGAA
CACAGTAGGATTGACCATGGCTGATGCTACAAGGTCCCAGGCGGCGGCGTCCCAGTAGCGTTGGACTTCT
GTCGGCTCTTTAAACACTTGTAGTGTTCCTTTCAGATCAGGAGTTTGAAATATTCTCCTTTTTTCATTAA
GAAAGGTTTTTGGATTCTGCAAAGTCACTTTCTCAATCCTTTTTATGACACCATCCACACCCTGTAACAG
CTCCATCACTGACCCCTGCAGGCGATGCTCCAGATCTGAGATGAGCACTCTCACGGACTGGGTCTGCAGC
ACCATGTCATTTTCAGACTGTACAAGTCTTTTCAGAATGTTTTTCTCCTCCTTCTCCAGGTTTTGCAACT
CTTTGCTCTCCTCACAGTCCAGGATGTCTCTCC
